Addgene plasmid #11833: pcDNA3-Xiap-Myc
Depositing lab: Guy Salvesen. Depositing organization: Sanford Burnham Prebys Medical Discovery Institute. Publication: A single BIR domain of XIAP sufficient for inhibiting caspases. Takahashi R, Deveraux Q, Tamm I, Welsh K, Assa-Munt N, Salvesen GS, Reed JC. J Biol Chem. 1998 Apr 3. 273(14):7787-90. 10.1074/jbc.273.14.7787 PubMed 9525868.
Backbone
  Vector backbone: pcDNA3.1
  Backbone size w/o insert (bp): 5428
  Vector type: Mammalian Expression
  Selectable markers: Neomycin (select with G418)
Growth in bacteria
  Bacterial resistance: Ampicillin, 100 μg/mL
  Growth temperature: 37°C
  Growth strain: DH5alpha
  Copy number: High Copy
Gene/Insert
  Gene/Insert name: XIAP
  Species: H. sapiens (human)
  Insert size (bp): 1600
  Entrez Gene: XIAP (a.k.a. API3, BIRC4, IAP-3, ILP1, MIHA, XLP2, hIAP-3, hIAP3)
  Tag / fusion protein: Myc (N terminal on insert)
  Cloning method: Restriction Enzyme; 5′ cloning site Don't Know (unknown if destroyed); 3′ cloning site Don't Know (unknown if destroyed)
  Sequencing primers: 5′ T7
Terms and licenses: Academic/Nonprofit Terms; Industry Terms: Not Available to Industry
How to cite: pcDNA3-Xiap-Myc was a gift from Guy Salvesen (Addgene plasmid # 11833 ; http://n2t.net/addgene:11833 ; RRID:Addgene_11833)
