[The description below was written by a language model from this plasmid's Addgene catalogue record and pLannotate feature annotations shown in this document.]
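Description:
pcDNA3-Xiap-Myc is a mammalian expression plasmid built on a pcDNA3-type backbone (recorded as pcDNA3.1) that carries human XIAP, the X-linked inhibitor of apoptosis protein, with an N-terminal Myc epitope tag. The sequenced record is 6,946 nt. In bacteria it replicates from a high-copy ColE1/pUC-type origin and is selected with ampicillin through the β-lactamase gene. An f1 origin is also present, which allows production of single-stranded DNA. For stable selection in mammalian cells, an SV40 enhancer/early promoter drives the neomycin phosphotransferase gene, conferring G418 resistance, followed by an SV40 polyadenylation signal. The annotation also picks up short fragments (ble, lacI, lac promoter/operator, bom, an HIV-1 LTR-like stretch). These appear to be backbone remnants or partial matches rather than functional elements.

The expression cassette consists of the human CMV immediate-early enhancer and promoter, a T7 promoter, a short Myc-tag segment (annotated as a fragment of a 3xMyc feature, consistent with a single Myc epitope), the roughly 1.5 kb XIAP coding sequence, and the bovine growth hormone polyadenylation signal. An SP6 promoter lies in reverse orientation downstream of the insert, so the flanking phage promoters can be used for in vitro transcription or as sequencing primer sites. The cloning sites used are not recorded. XIAP directly inhibits caspases 3, 7 and 9 and also has E3 ubiquitin ligase activity. The construct is therefore suited to overexpressing Myc-detectable XIAP in transfected mammalian cells to study caspase inhibition and apoptosis, in line with the associated work on the BIR domains of XIAP.
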