Features (pLannotate 1.2.2; 22 found; start..end, strand, type, name):
    372..1163    +  CDS            neo: KKA2_KLEPN - Also known as kan, nptII. Experimental evidence at protein level: Swiss-Prot protein existence level 1. Resistance to kanamycin, neomycin, paromomycin, ribostamycin, butirosin and gentamicin B. From Klebsiella pneumoniae.
   1187..1345    +  CDS            ble (fragment): BLE_KLEPN - Experimental evidence at protein level: Swiss-Prot protein existence level 1. Binding protein with a strong affinity to the bleomycin family of antibiotics. Binds to CL990; an antimitotic-antibiotic compound. From Klebsiella pneumoniae.
   1340..1461    +  polyA_signal   SV40 poly(A) signal: SV40 polyadenylation signal
   1534..1550    -  protein_bind   lac operator: The lac repressor binds to the lac operator to inhibit transcription in E. coli. This inhibition can be relieved by adding lactose or isopropyl-β-D-thiogalactopyranoside (IPTG). lac repressor encoded by lacI
   1558..1588    -  promoter       lac promoter: promoter for the E. coli lac operon
   1603..1624    -  protein_bind   CAP binding site: CAP binding activates transcription in the presence of cAMP. E. coli catabolite activator protein
   1637..1729    -  CDS            lacI (fragment): lac repressor; lacI; The lac repressor binds to the lac operator to inhibit transcription in E. coli. This inhibition can be relieved by adding lactose or isopropyl-β-D-thiogalactopyranoside (IPTG).
   1912..2500    -  rep_origin     ori: high-copy-number ColE1/pMB1/pBR322/pUC origin of replication
   2671..3531    -  CDS            AmpR: β-lactamase; bla; confers resistance to ampicillin, carbenicillin, and related antibiotics
   3532..3636    -  promoter       AmpR promoter: bla
   3695..3747    -  misc_feature   bom (fragment): basis of mobility region from pBR322
   3902..4281    +  enhancer       CMV enhancer: human cytomegalovirus immediate early enhancer
   4282..4485    +  promoter       CMV promoter: human cytomegalovirus (CMV) immediate early promoter
   4481..4514    +  LTR            5' LTR (truncated) (fragment): truncated 5' long terminal repeat (LTR) from HIV-1
   4530..4548    +  promoter       T7 promoter: promoter for bacteriophage T7 RNA polymerase
   4579..4605    +  CDS            3xMyc (fragment): 3 tandem Myc epitope tags
   4624..6114    +  CDS            XIAP: XIAP_HUMAN - Also known as API3, BIRC4, IAP3. Experimental evidence at protein level: Swiss-Prot protein existence level 1. Multi-functional protein which regulates not only caspases and apoptosis, but also modulates inflammatory signaling and immunity, copper homeostasis, mitogenic kinase signaling, cell proliferation, as well as cell invasion and metastasis. Acts as a direct caspase inhibitor. Directly bind to the active site pocket of CASP3 and CASP7 and obstructs substrate entry. Inactivates CASP9 by keeping it in a monomeric, inactive state. Acts as an E3 ubiquitin-protein ligase regulati
   6166..6184    -  promoter       SP6 promoter: promoter for bacteriophage SP6 RNA polymerase
   6210..6434    +  polyA_signal   bGH poly(A) signal: bovine growth hormone polyadenylation signal
   6438..6459    +  promoter       SV40 promoter (fragment): SV40 enhancer and early promoter
   6480..6908    +  rep_origin     f1 ori (sequence partly withheld): f1 bacteriophage origin of replication; arrow indicates direction of (+) strand synthesis
   6922..305     +  promoter       SV40 promoter (across the origin): SV40 enhancer and early promoter
>Addgene plasmid #11833 | pcDNA3-Xiap-Myc | addgene full sequence | sequence record 180956 | Addgene NGS Result
CCCCAGGCTCCCCAGCAGGCAGAAGTATGCAAAGCATGCATCTCAATTAGTCAGCAACCAGGTGTGGAAA
GTCCCCAGGCTCCCCAGCAGGCAGAAGTATGCAAAGCATGCATCTCAATTAGTCAGCAACCATAGTCCCG
CCCCTAACTCCGCCCATCCCGCCCCTAACTCCGCCCAGTTCCGCCCATTCTCCGCCCCATGGCTGACTAA
TTTTTTTTATTTATGCAGAGGCCGAGGCCGCCTCTGCCTCTGAGCTATTCCAGAAGTAGTGAGGAGGCTT
TTTTGGAGGCCTAGGCTTTTGCAAAAAGCTCCCGGGAGCTTGTATATCCATTTTCGGATCTGATCAAGAG
ACAGGATGAGGATCGTTTCGCATGATTGAACAAGATGGATTGCACGCAGGTTCTCCGGCCGCTTGGGTGG
AGAGGCTATTCGGCTATGACTGGGCACAACAGACAATCGGCTGCTCTGATGCCGCCGTGTTCCGGCTGTC
AGCGCAGGGGCGCCCGGTTCTTTTTGTCAAGACCGACCTGTCCGGTGCCCTGAATGAACTGCAGGACGAG
GCAGCGCGGCTATCGTGGCTGGCCACGACGGGCGTTCCTTGCGCAGCTGTGCTCGACGTTGTCACTGAAG
CGGGAAGGGACTGGCTGCTATTGGGCGAAGTGCCGGGGCAGGATCTCCTGTCATCTCACCTTGCTCCTGC
CGAGAAAGTATCCATCATGGCTGATGCAATGCGGCGGCTGCATACGCTTGATCCGGCTACCTGCCCATTC
GACCACCAAGCGAAACATCGCATCGAGCGAGCACGTACTCGGATGGAAGCCGGTCTTGTCGATCAGGATG
ATCTGGACGAAGAGCATCAGGGGCTCGCGCCAGCCGAACTGTTCGCCAGGCTCAAGGCGCGCATGCCCGA
CGGCGAGGATCTCGTCGTGACCCATGGCGATGCCTGCTTGCCGAATATCATGGTGGAAAATGGCCGCTTT
TCTGGATTCATCGACTGTGGCCGGCTGGGTGTGGCGGACCGCTATCAGGACATAGCGTTGGCTACCCGTG
ATATTGCTGAAGAGCTTGGCGGCGAATGGGCTGACCGCTTCCTCGTGCTTTACGGTATCGCCGCTCCCGA
TTCGCAGCGCATCGCCTTCTATCGCCTTCTTGACGAGTTCTTCTGAGCGGGACTCTGGGGTTCGAAATGA
CCGACCAAGCGACGCCCAACCTGCCATCACGAGATTTCGATTCCACCGCCGCCTTCTATGAAAGGTTGGG
CTTCGGAATCGTTTTCCGGGACGCCGGCTGGATGATCCTCCAGCGCGGGGATCTCATGCTGGAGTTCTTC
GCCCACCCCAACTTGTTTATTGCAGCTTATAATGGTTACAAATAAAGCAATAGCATCACAAATTTCACAA
ATAAAGCATTTTTTTCACTGCATTCTAGTTGTGGTTTGTCCAAACTCATCAATGTATCTTATCATGTCTG
TATACCGTCGACCTCTAGCTAGAGCTTGGCGTAATCATGGTCATAGCTGTTTCCTGTGTGAAATTGTTAT
CCGCTCACAATTCCACACAACATACGAGCCGGAAGCATAAAGTGTAAAGCCTGGGGTGCCTAATGAGTGA
GCTAACTCACATTAATTGCGTTGCGCTCACTGCCCGCTTTCCAGTCGGGAAACCTGTCGTGCCAGCTGCA
TTAATGAATCGGCCAACGCGCGGGGAGAGGCGGTTTGCGTATTGGGCGCTCTTCCGCTTCCTCGCTCACT
GACTCGCTGCGCTCGGTCGTTCGGCTGCGGCGAGCGGTATCAGCTCACTCAAAGGCGGTAATACGGTTAT
CCACAGAATCAGGGGATAACGCAGGAAAGAACATGTGAGCAAAAGGCCAGCAAAAGGCCAGGAACCGTAA
AAAGGCCGCGTTGCTGGCGTTTTTCCATAGGCTCCGCCCCCCTGACGAGCATCACAAAAATCGACGCTCA
AGTCAGAGGTGGCGAAACCCGACAGGACTATAAAGATACCAGGCGTTTCCCCCTGGAAGCTCCCTCGTGC
GCTCTCCTGTTCCGACCCTGCCGCTTACCGGATACCTGTCCGCCTTTCTCCCTTCGGGAAGCGTGGCGCT
TTCTCATAGCTCACGCTGTAGGTATCTCAGTTCGGTGTAGGTCGTTCGCTCCAAGCTGGGCTGTGTGCAC
GAACCCCCCGTTCAGCCCGACCGCTGCGCCTTATCCGGTAACTATCGTCTTGAGTCCAACCCGGTAAGAC
ACGACTTATCGCCACTGGCAGCAGCCACTGGTAACAGGATTAGCAGAGCGAGGTATGTAGGCGGTGCTAC
AGAGTTCTTGAAGTGGTGGCCTAACTACGGCTACACTAGAAGAACAGTATTTGGTATCTGCGCTCTGCTG
AAGCCAGTTACCTTCGGAAAAAGAGTTGGTAGCTCTTGATCCGGCAAACAAACCACCGCTGGTAGCGGTG
GTTTTTTTGTTTGCAAGCAGCAGATTACGCGCAGAAAAAAAGGATCTCAAGAAGATCCTTTGATCTTTTC
TACGGGGTCTGACGCTCAGTGGAACGAAAACTCACGTTAAGGGATTTTGGTCATGAGATTATCAAAAAGG
ATCTTCACCTAGATCCTTTTAAATTAAAAATGAAGTTTTAAATCAATCTAAAGTATATATGAGTAAACTT
GGTCTGACAGTTACCAATGCTTAATCAGTGAGGCACCTATCTCAGCGATCTGTCTATTTCGTTCATCCAT
AGTTGCCTGACTCCCCGTCGTGTAGATAACTACGATACGGGAGGGCTTACCATCTGGCCCCAGTGCTGCA
ATGATACCGCGAGACCCACGCTCACCGGCTCCAGATTTATCAGCAATAAACCAGCCAGCCGGAAGGGCCG
AGCGCAGAAGTGGTCCTGCAACTTTATCCGCCTCCATCCAGTCTATTAATTGTTGCCGGGAAGCTAGAGT
AAGTAGTTCGCCAGTTAATAGTTTGCGCAACGTTGTTGCCATTGCTACAGGCATCGTGGTGTCACGCTCG
TCGTTTGGTATGGCTTCATTCAGCTCCGGTTCCCAACGATCAAGGCGAGTTACATGATCCCCCATGTTGT
GCAAAAAAGCGGTTAGCTCCTTCGGTCCTCCGATCGTTGTCAGAAGTAAGTTGGCCGCAGTGTTATCACT
CATGGTTATGGCAGCACTGCATAATTCTCTTACTGTCATGCCATCCGTAAGATGCTTTTCTGTGACTGGT
GAGTACTCAACCAAGTCATTCTGAGAATAGTGTATGCGGCGACCGAGTTGCTCTTGCCCGGCGTCAATAC
GGGATAATACCGCGCCACATAGCAGAACTTTAAAAGTGCTCATCATTGGAAAACGTTCTTCGGGGCGAAA
ACTCTCAAGGATCTTACCGCTGTTGAGATCCAGTTCGATGTAACCCACTCGTGCACCCAACTGATCTTCA
GCATCTTTTACTTTCACCAGCGTTTCTGGGTGAGCAAAAACAGGAAGGCAAAATGCCGCAAAAAAGGGAA
TAAGGGCGACACGGAAATGTTGAATACTCATACTCTTCCTTTTTCAATATTATTGAAGCATTTATCAGGG
TTATTGTCTCATGAGCGGATACATATTTGAATGTATTTAGAAAAATAAACAAATAGGGGTTCCGCGCACA
TTTCCCCGAAAAGTGCCACCTGACGTCGACGGATCGGGAGATCTCCCGATCCCCTATGGTGCACTCTCAG
TACAATCTGCTCTGATGCCGCATAGTTAAGCCAGTATCTGCTCCCTGCTTGTGTGTTGGAGGTCGCTGAG
TAGTGCGCGAGCAAAATTTAAGCTACAACAAGGCAAGGCTTGACCGACAATTGCATGAAGAATCTGCTTA
GGGTTAGGCGTTTTGCGCTGCTTCGCGATGTACGGGCCAGATATACGCGTTGACATTGATTATTGACTAG
TTATTAATAGTAATCAATTACGGGGTCATTAGTTCATAGCCCATATATGGAGTTCCGCGTTACATAACTT
ACGGTAAATGGCCCGCCTGGCTGACCGCCCAACGACCCCCGCCCATTGACGTCAATAATGACGTATGTTC
CCATAGTAACGCCAATAGGGACTTTCCATTGACGTCAATGGGTGGAGTATTTACGGTAAACTGCCCACTT
GGCAGTACATCAAGTGTATCATATGCCAAGTACGCCCCCTATTGACGTCAATGACGGTAAATGGCCCGCC
TGGCATTATGCCCAGTACATGACCTTATGGGACTTTCCTACTTGGCAGTACATCTACGTATTAGTCATCG
CTATTACCATGGTGATGCGGTTTTGGCAGTACATCAATGGGCGTGGATAGCGGTTTGACTCACGGGGATT
TCCAAGTCTCCACCCCATTGACGTCAATGGGAGTTTGTTTTGGCACCAAAATCAACGGGACTTTCCAAAA
TGTCGTAACAACTCCGCCCCATTGACGCAAATGGGCGGTAGGCGTGTACGGTGGGAGGTCTATATAAGCA
GAGCTCTCTGGCTAACTAGAGAACCCACTGCTTACTGGCTTATCGAAATTAATACGACTCACTATAGGGA
GACCCAAGCTTCGATCGTCGACATGGAACAGAAACTCATCTCTGAAGAGGATCTGTCTAGAGGATCCGAA
TTCATGACTTTTAACAGTTTTGAAGGATCTAAAACTTGTGTACCTGCAGACATCAATAAGGAAGAAGAAT
TTGTAGAAGAGTTTAATAGATTAAAAACTTTTGCTAATTTTCCAAGTGGTAGTCCTGTTTCAGCATCAAC
ACTGGCACGAGCAGGGTTTCTTTATACTGGTGAAGGAGATACCGTGCGGTGCTTTAGTTGTCATGCAGCT
GTAGATAGGTGGCAATATGGAGACTCAGCAGTTGGAAGACACAGGAAAGTATCCCCAAATTGCAGATTTA
TCAACGGCTTTTATCTTGAAAATAGTGCCACGCAGTCTACAAATTCTGGTATCCAGAATGGTCAGTACAA
AGTTGAAAACTATCTGGGAAGCAGAGATCATTTTGCCTTAGACAGGCCATCTGAGACACATGCAGACTAT
CTTTTGAGAACTGGGCAGGTTGTAGATATATCAGACACCATATACCCGAGGAACCCTGCCATGTATAGTG
AAGAAGCTAGATTAAAGTCCTTTCAGAACTGGCCAGACTATGCTCACCTAACCCCAAGAGAGTTAGCAAG
TGCTGGACTCTACTACACAGGTATTGGTGACCAAGTGCAGTGCTTTTGTTGTGGTGGAAAACTGAAAAAT
TGGGAACCTTGTGATCGTGCCTGGTCAGAACACAGGCGACACTTTCCTAATTGCTTCTTTGTTTTGGGCC
GGAATCTTAATATTCGAAGTGAATCTGATGCTGTGAGTTCTGATAGGAATTTCCCAAATTCAACAAATCT
TCCAAGAAATCCATCCATGGCAGATTATGAAGCACGGATCTTTACTTTTGGGACATGGATATACTCAGTT
AACAAGGAGCAGCTTGCAAGAGCTGGATTTTATGCTTTAGGTGAAGGTGATAAAGTAAAGTGCTTTCACT
GTGGAGGAGGGCTAACTGATTGGAAGCCCAGTGAAGACCCTTGGGAACAACATGCTAAATGGTATCCAGG
GTGCAAATATCTGTTAGAACAGAAGGGACAAGAATATATAAACAATATTCATTTAACTCATTCACTTGAG
GAGTGTCTGGTAAGAACTACTGAGAAAACACCATCACTAACTAGAAGAATTGATGATACCATCTTCCAAA
ATCCTATGGTACAAGAAGCTATACGAATGGGGTTCAGTTTCAAGGACATTAAGAAAATAATGGAGGAAAA
AATTCAGATATCTGGGAGCAACTATAAATCACTTGAGGTTCTGGTTGCAGATCTAGTGAATGCTCAGAAA
GACAGTATGCAAGATGAGTCAAGTCAGACTTCATTACAGAAAGAGATTAGTACTGAAGAGCAGCTAAGGC
GCCTGCAAGAGGAGAAGCTTTGCAAAATCTGTATGGATAGAAATATTGCTATCGTTTTTGTTCCTTGTGG
ACATCTAGTCACTTGTAAACAATGTGCTGAAGCAGTTGACAAGTGTCCCATGTGCTACACAGTCATTACT
TTCAAGCAAAAAATTTTTATGTCTTAATCTAACTCTATAGTAGGCATGCTCGAGCATGCATCTAGAGGGC
CCTATTCTATAGTGTCACCTAAATGCTAGAGCTCGCTGATCAGCCTCGACTGTGCCTTCTAGTTGCCAGC
CATCTGTTGTTTGCCCCTCCCCCGTGCCTTCCTTGACCCTGGAAGGTGCCACTCCCACTGTCCTTTCCTA
ATAAAATGAGGAAATTGCATCGCATTGTCTGAGTAGGTGTCATTCTATTCTGGGGGGTGGGGTGGGGCAG
GACAGCAAGGGGGAGGATTGGGAAGACAATAGCAGGCATGCTGGGGATGCGGTGGGCTCTATGGCTTCTG
AGGCGGAAAGAACCAGCTGGGGCTCTAGGGGGTATCCCC
[124 nt withheld, positions 6480-6603]
C
[91 nt withheld, positions 6605-6695]
A
[49 nt withheld, positions 6697-6745]
CCTTTGACGTTGGAGTCCACGTTCTTT
[37 nt withheld, positions 6773-6809]
ACCCTATCTCGGTCTATTCTTTTGATTTATAAGGGATTTTGCCGATTTCGGCCTATTGGTTAAAAAATGA
GCTGATTTAACAAAAATTTAACGCGAATTAATTCTGTGGAATGTGTGTCAGTTAGGGTGTGGAAAGT
