>Addgene plasmid #11833 | pcDNA3-Xiap-Myc | depositor partial sequence | sequence record 7087 | Author sequence
AAGCTTCGATCGTCGACATGGAACAGAAACTCATCTCTGAAGAGGATCTGTCTAGAGGATCCGAATTCAT
GACTTTTAACAGTTTTGAAGGATCTAAAACTTGTGTACCTGCAGACATCAATAAGGAAGAAGAATTTGTA
GAAGAGTTTAATAGATTAAAAACTTTTGCTAATTTTCCAAGTGGTAGTCCTGTTTCAGCATCAACACTGG
CACGAGCAGGGTTTCTTTATACTGGTGAAGGAGATACCGTGCGGTGCTTTAGTTGTCATGCAGCTGTAGA
TAGGTGGCAATATGGAGACTCAGCAGTTGGAAGACACAGGAAAGTATCCCCAAATTGCAGATTTATCAAC
GGCTTTTATCTTGAAAATAGTGCCACGCAGTCTACAAATTCTGGTATCCAGAATGGTCAGTACAAAGTTG
AAAACTATCTGGGAAGCAGAGATCATTTTGCCTTAGACAGGCCATCTGAGACACATGCAGACTATCTTTT
GAGAACTGGGCAGGTTGTAGATATATCAGACACCATATACCCGAGGAACCCTGCCATGTATAGTGAAGAA
GCTAGATTAAAGTCCTTTCAGAACTGGCCAGACTATGCTCACCTAACCCCAAGAGAGTTAGCAAGTGCTG
GACTCTACTACACAGGTATTGGTGACCAAGTGCAGTGCTTTTGTTGTGGTGGAAAACTGAAAAATTGGGA
ACCTTGTGATCGTGCCTGGTCAGAACACAGGCGACACTTTCCTAATTGCTTCTTTGTTTTGGGCCGGAAT
CTTAATATTCGAAGTGAATCTGATGCTGTGAGTTCTGATAGGAATTTCCCAAATTCAACAAATCTTCCAA
GAAATCCATCCATGGCAGATTATGAAGCACGGATCTTTACTTTTGGGACATGGATATACTCAGTTAACAA
GGAGCAGCTTGCAAGAGCTGGATTTTATGCTTTAGGTGAAGGTGATAAAGTAAAGTGCTTTCACTGTGGA
GGAGGGCTAACTGATTGGAAGCCCAGTGAAGACCCTTGGGAACAACATGCTAAATGGTATCCAGGGTGCA
AATATCTGTTAGAACAGAAGGGACAAGAATATATAAACAATATTCATTTAACTCATTCACTTGAGGAGTG
TCTGGTAAGAACTACTGAGAAAACACCATCACTAACTAGAAGAATTGATGATACCATCTTCCAAAATCCT
ATGGTACAAGAAGCTATACGAATGGGGTTCAGTTTCAAGGACATTAAGAAAATAATGGAGGAAAAAATTC
AGATATCTGGGAGCAACTATAAATCACTTGAGGTTCTGGTTGCAGATCTAGTGAATGCTCAGAAAGACAG
TATGCAAGATGAGTCAAGTCAGACTTCATTACAGAAAGAGATTAGTACTGAAGAGCAGCTAAGGCGCCTG
CAAGAGGAGAAGCTTTGCAAAATCTGTATGGATAGAAATATTGCTATCGTTTTTGTTCCTTGTGGACATC
TAGTCACTTGTAAACAATGTGCTGAAGCAGTTGACAAGTGTCCCATGTGCTACACAGTCATTACTTTCAA
GCAAAAAATTTTTATGTCTTAATCTAACTCTATAGTAGGCATGCTCGAGTCTAGAGGGCC
