>Addgene plasmid #11833 | pcDNA3-Xiap-Myc | addgene partial sequence | sequence record 18522 | T7 5'-TAATACGACTCACTATAGGG-3'
GAAACTCATCTCTGAAGAGGATCTGTCTAGAGGATCCGAATTCATGACTTTTAACAGTTTTGAAGGATCT
AAAACTTGTGTACCTGCAGACATCAATAAGGAAGAAGAATTTGTAGAAGAGTTTAATAGATTAAAAACTT
TTGCTAATTTTCCAAGTGGTAGTCCTGTTTCAGCATCAACACTGGCACGAGCAGGGTTTCTTTATACTGG
TGAAGGAGATACCGTGCGGTGCTTTAGTTGTCATGCAGCTGTAGATAGGTGGCAATATGGAGACTCAGCA
GTTGGAAGACACAGGAAAGTATCCCCAAATTGCAGATTTATCAACGGCTTTTATCTTGAAAATAGTGCCA
CGCAGTCTACAAATTCTGGTATCCAGAATGGTCAGTACAAAGTTGAAAACTATCTGGGAAGCAGAGATCA
TTTTGC
